Addgene plasmid #87905: pENTR4-Cas9-V5
Purpose: Cloning vector
Depositing lab: Nicole Déglon. Depositing organization: Centre Hospitalier Universitaire Vaudois (CHUV). Publication: The Self-Inactivating KamiCas9 System for the Editing of CNS Disease Genes. Merienne N, Vachey G, de Longprez L, Meunier C, Zimmer V, Perriard G, Canales M, Mathias A, Herrgott L, Beltraminelli T, Maulet A, Dequesne T, Pythoud C, Rey M, Pellerin L, Brouillet E, Perrier AL, du Pasquier R, Deglon N. Cell Rep. 2017 Sep 19;20(12):2980-2991. doi: 10.1016/j.celrep.2017.08.075. PubMed 28930690.
Backbone
  Vector backbone: pENTR4-dual selection
  Backbone manufacturer: Thermofisher
  Backbone size w/o insert (bp): 2280
  Total vector size (bp): 6468
  Vector type: cloning vector
Growth in bacteria
  Bacterial resistance: Kanamycin, 50 μg/mL
  Growth temperature: 37°C
  Growth strain: DH5alpha
  Copy number: High Copy
Gene/Insert
  Gene/Insert name: Cas9-V5 (alt name: Cas9)
  Species: Streptococcus pyogenes
  Insert size (bp): 4188
  Mutation: Human codon optimized
  Promoter: V5
  Tag / fusion protein: V5 (C terminal on insert)
  Cloning method: Gateway Cloning
  Sequencing primers: 5′ xx; 3′ GTAACATCAGAGATTTTGAGACAC
Resource information
  A portion of this plasmid was derived from a plasmid made by: hCas9 from addgene plasmid #41815
Terms and licenses: Academic/Nonprofit Terms; Industry Terms: Not Available to Industry
How to cite: pENTR4-Cas9-V5 was a gift from Nicole Déglon (Addgene plasmid # 87905 ; http://n2t.net/addgene:87905 ; RRID:Addgene_87905)
