[The description below was written by a language model from this plasmid's Addgene catalogue record and pLannotate feature annotations shown in this document.]
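Description:
pENTR4-Cas9-V5 is a Gateway entry clone built on the pENTR4 dual-selection backbone and carrying a human codon-optimized Streptococcus pyogenes Cas9 coding sequence fused at its C terminus to a V5 epitope tag. The whole plasmid is 6,468 bp, of which about 4.2 kb is insert. It is maintained in E. coli at high copy through a ColE1/pUC-type origin and selected with kanamycin via an aminoglycoside phosphotransferase gene. The annotation also picks up a short fragment resembling the RSF origin, which is unlikely to be functional on its own.

The Cas9-V5 open reading frame lies between attL1 and attL2 sites, so it can be moved by an LR Clonase reaction into any attR-containing destination vector while keeping orientation and reading frame. The rrnB T1 and T2 terminators upstream of attL1 are standard entry-vector elements that block read-through transcription from the backbone into the insert during bacterial propagation. No eukaryotic promoter is annotated between the att sites. The catalogue's promoter field lists "V5", which is the epitope tag rather than a promoter, so expression is presumably supplied by whichever destination vector receives the cassette. The V5 tag allows antibody detection of the nuclease.

The record states that the Cas9 sequence was derived from an earlier hCas9 plasmid, and it classes this construct simply as a cloning vector. The associated publication concerns a self-inactivating Cas9 system for editing central nervous system disease genes, which fits a role as an intermediate for assembling Cas9 expression vectors. The specific destination vectors are not given.
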