Features (pLannotate 1.2.2; 9 found; start..end, strand, type, name):
     15..75      +  rep_origin     RSF ori (fragment): Plasmids containing the RSF 1030 origin of replication can be propagated in E. coli cells that contain additional plasmids with compatible origins.
    135..178     -  terminator     rrnB T1 terminator: Escherichia coli rrnB; transcription terminator T1 from the E. coli rrnB gene
    310..337     +  terminator     rrnB T2 terminator: transcription terminator T2 from the E. coli rrnB gene
    387..486     +  protein_bind   attL1: mutant version of attL; recombination site for the Gateway® LR reaction LR Clonase™
    492..4595    +  CDS            cas9: CAS9_STRP1 - Also known as csn1 From Streptococcus pyogenes serotype M1.
   4635..4676    +  CDS            V5 tag: epitope tag from simian virus 5
   4726..4825    -  protein_bind   attL2: mutant version of attL; recombination site for the Gateway® LR reaction LR Clonase™
   4948..5757    +  CDS            KanR: aminoglycoside phosphotransferase; aph(3')-Ia; confers resistance to kanamycin in bacteria or G418 (Geneticin®) in eukaryotes
   5847..6435    +  rep_origin     ori: high-copy-number ColE1/pMB1/pBR322/pUC origin of replication
>Addgene plasmid #87905 | pENTR4-Cas9-V5 | addgene full sequence | sequence record 176345 | Addgene NGS Result
GCCTTTTGCTGGCCTTTTGCTCACATGTTCTTTCCTGCGTTATCCCCTGATTCTGTGGATAACCGTATTA
CCGCTAGCATGGATCTCGGGGACGTCTAACTACTAAGCGAGAGTAGGGAACTGCCAGGCATCAAATAAAA
CGAAAGGCTCAGTCGGAAGACTGGGCCTTTCGTTTTATCTGTTGTTTGTCGGTGAACGCTCTCCTGAGTA
GGACAAATCCGCCGGGAGCGGATTTGAACGTTGTGAAGCAACGGCCCGGAGGGTGGCGGGCAGGACGCCC
GCCATAAACTGCCAGGCATCAAACTAAGCAGAAGGCCATCCTGACGGATGGCCTTTTTGCGTTTCTACAA
ACTCTTCCTGTTAGTTAGTTACTTAAGCTCGGGCCCCAAATAATGATTTTATTTTGACTGATAGTGACCT
GTTCGTTGCAACAAATTGATAAGCAATGCTTTTTTATAATGCCAACTTTGTACAAAAAAGCAGGCTCCAC
CATGGACAAGAAGTACTCCATTGGGCTCGATATCGGCACAAACAGCGTCGGCTGGGCCGTCATTACGGAC
GAGTACAAGGTGCCGAGCAAAAAATTCAAAGTTCTGGGCAATACCGATCGCCACAGCATAAAGAAGAACC
TCATTGGCGCCCTCCTGTTCGACTCCGGGGAGACGGCCGAAGCCACGCGGCTCAAAAGAACAGCACGGCG
CAGATATACCCGCAGAAAGAATCGGATCTGCTACCTGCAGGAGATCTTTAGTAATGAGATGGCTAAGGTG
GATGACTCTTTCTTCCATAGGCTGGAGGAGTCCTTTTTGGTGGAGGAGGATAAAAAGCACGAGCGCCACC
CAATCTTTGGCAATATCGTGGACGAGGTGGCGTACCATGAAAAGTACCCAACCATATATCATCTGAGGAA
GAAGCTTGTAGACAGTACTGATAAGGCTGACTTGCGGTTGATCTATCTCGCGCTGGCGCATATGATCAAA
TTTCGGGGACACTTCCTCATCGAGGGGGACCTGAACCCAGACAACAGCGATGTCGACAAACTCTTTATCC
AACTGGTTCAGACTTACAATCAGCTTTTCGAAGAGAACCCGATCAACGCATCCGGAGTTGACGCCAAAGC
AATCCTGAGCGCTAGGCTGTCCAAATCCCGGCGGCTCGAAAACCTCATCGCACAGCTCCCTGGGGAGAAG
AAGAACGGCCTGTTTGGTAATCTTATCGCCCTGTCACTCGGGCTGACCCCCAACTTTAAATCTAACTTCG
ACCTGGCCGAAGATGCCAAGCTTCAACTGAGCAAAGACACCTACGATGATGATCTCGACAATCTGCTGGC
CCAGATCGGCGACCAGTACGCAGACCTTTTTTTGGCGGCAAAGAACCTGTCAGACGCCATTCTGCTGAGT
GATATTCTGCGAGTGAACACGGAGATCACCAAAGCTCCGCTGAGCGCTAGTATGATCAAGCGCTATGATG
AGCACCACCAAGACTTGACTTTGCTGAAGGCCCTTGTCAGACAGCAACTGCCTGAGAAGTACAAGGAAAT
TTTCTTCGATCAGTCTAAAAATGGCTACGCCGGATACATTGACGGCGGAGCAAGCCAGGAGGAATTTTAC
AAATTTATTAAGCCCATCTTGGAAAAAATGGACGGCACCGAGGAGCTGCTGGTAAAGCTTAACAGAGAAG
ATCTGTTGCGCAAACAGCGCACTTTCGACAATGGAAGCATCCCCCACCAGATTCACCTGGGCGAACTGCA
CGCTATCCTCAGGCGGCAAGAGGATTTCTACCCCTTTTTGAAAGATAACAGGGAAAAGATTGAGAAAATC
CTCACATTTCGGATACCCTACTATGTAGGCCCCCTCGCCCGGGGAAATTCCAGATTCGCGTGGATGACTC
GCAAATCAGAAGAGACCATCACTCCCTGGAACTTCGAGGAAGTCGTGGATAAGGGGGCCTCTGCCCAGTC
CTTCATCGAAAGGATGACTAACTTTGATAAAAATCTGCCTAACGAAAAGGTGCTTCCTAAACACTCTCTG
CTGTACGAGTACTTCACAGTTTATAACGAGCTCACCAAGGTCAAATACGTCACAGAAGGGATGAGAAAGC
CAGCATTCCTGTCTGGAGAGCAGAAGAAAGCTATCGTGGACCTCCTCTTCAAGACGAACCGGAAAGTTAC
CGTGAAACAGCTCAAAGAAGACTATTTCAAAAAGATTGAATGTTTCGACTCTGTTGAAATCAGCGGAGTG
GAGGATCGCTTCAACGCATCCCTGGGAACGTATCACGATCTCCTGAAAATCATTAAAGACAAGGACTTCC
TGGACAATGAGGAGAACGAGGACATTCTTGAGGACATTGTCCTCACCCTTACGTTGTTTGAAGATAGGGA
GATGATTGAAGAACGCTTGAAAACTTACGCTCATCTCTTCGACGACAAAGTCATGAAACAGCTCAAGAGG
CGCCGATATACAGGATGGGGGCGGCTGTCAAGAAAACTGATCAATGGGATCCGAGACAAGCAGAGTGGAA
AGACAATCCTGGATTTTCTTAAGTCCGATGGATTTGCCAACCGGAACTTCATGCAGTTGATCCATGATGA
CTCTCTCACCTTTAAGGAGGACATCCAGAAAGCACAAGTTTCTGGCCAGGGGGACAGTCTTCACGAGCAC
ATCGCTAATCTTGCAGGTAGCCCAGCTATCAAAAAGGGAATACTGCAGACCGTTAAGGTCGTGGATGAAC
TCGTCAAAGTAATGGGAAGGCATAAGCCCGAGAATATCGTTATCGAGATGGCCCGAGAGAACCAAACTAC
CCAGAAGGGACAGAAGAACAGTAGGGAAAGGATGAAGAGGATTGAAGAGGGTATAAAAGAACTGGGGTCC
CAAATCCTTAAGGAACACCCAGTTGAAAACACCCAGCTTCAGAATGAGAAGCTCTACCTGTACTACCTGC
AGAACGGCAGGGACATGTACGTGGATCAGGAACTGGACATCAATCGGCTCTCCGACTACGACGTGGATCA
TATCGTGCCCCAGTCTTTTCTCAAAGATGATTCTATTGATAATAAAGTGTTGACAAGATCCGATAAAAAT
AGAGGGAAGAGTGATAACGTCCCCTCAGAAGAAGTTGTCAAGAAAATGAAAAATTATTGGCGGCAGCTGC
TGAACGCCAAACTGATCACACAACGGAAGTTCGATAATCTGACTAAGGCTGAACGAGGTGGCCTGTCTGA
GTTGGATAAAGCCGGCTTCATCAAAAGGCAGCTTGTTGAGACACGCCAGATCACCAAGCACGTGGCCCAA
ATTCTCGATTCACGCATGAACACCAAGTACGATGAAAATGACAAACTGATTCGAGAGGTGAAAGTTATTA
CTCTGAAGTCTAAGCTGGTCTCAGATTTCAGAAAGGACTTTCAGTTTTATAAGGTGAGAGAGATCAACAA
TTACCACCATGCGCATGATGCCTACCTGAATGCAGTGGTAGGCACTGCACTTATCAAAAAATATCCCAAG
CTTGAATCTGAATTTGTTTACGGAGACTATAAAGTGTACGATGTTAGGAAAATGATCGCAAAGTCTGAGC
AGGAAATAGGCAAGGCCACCGCTAAGTACTTCTTTTACAGCAATATTATGAATTTTTTCAAGACCGAGAT
TACACTGGCCAATGGAGAGATTCGGAAGCGACCACTTATCGAAACAAACGGAGAAACAGGAGAAATCGTG
TGGGACAAGGGTAGGGATTTCGCGACAGTCCGGAAGGTCCTGTCCATGCCGCAGGTGAACATCGTTAAAA
AGACCGAAGTACAGACCGGAGGCTTCTCCAAGGAAAGTATCCTCCCGAAAAGGAACAGCGACAAGCTGAT
CGCACGCAAAAAAGATTGGGACCCCAAGAAATACGGCGGATTCGATTCTCCTACAGTCGCTTACAGTGTA
CTGGTTGTGGCCAAAGTGGAGAAAGGGAAGTCTAAAAAACTCAAAAGCGTCAAGGAACTGCTGGGCATCA
CAATCATGGAGCGATCAAGCTTCGAAAAAAACCCCATCGACTTTCTCGAGGCGAAAGGATATAAAGAGGT
CAAAAAAGACCTCATCATTAAGCTTCCCAAGTACTCTCTCTTTGAGCTTGAAAACGGCCGGAAACGAATG
CTCGCTAGTGCGGGCGAGCTGCAGAAAGGTAACGAGCTGGCACTGCCCTCTAAATACGTTAATTTCTTGT
ATCTGGCCAGCCACTATGAAAAGCTCAAAGGGTCTCCCGAAGATAATGAGCAGAAGCAGCTGTTCGTGGA
ACAACACAAACACTACCTTGATGAGATCATCGAGCAAATAAGCGAATTCTCCAAAAGAGTGATCCTCGCC
GACGCTAACCTCGATAAGGTGCTTTCTGCTTACAATAAGCACAGGGATAAGCCCATCAGGGAGCAGGCAG
AAAACATTATCCACTTGTTTACTCTGACCAACTTGGGCGCGCCTGCAGCCTTCAAGTACTTCGACACCAC
CATAGACAGAAAGCGGTACACCTCTACAAAGGAGGTCCTGGACGCCACACTGATTCATCAGTCAATTACG
GGGCTCTATGAAACAAGAATCGACCTCTCTCAGCTCGGTGGAGACAGCAGGGCTGACCCCAAGAAGAAGA
GGAAGGTGGGTACCGGTAAGCCTATCCCTAACCCTCTCCTCGGTCTCGATTCTACGTGAGAATTCAAGGG
TTCGATCCCTACCGGTTAGTAATGAGTTTATCTAGACCCAGCTTTCTTGTACAAAGTTGGCATTATAAGA
AAGCATTGCTTATCAATTTGTTGCAACGAACAGGTCACTATCAGTCAAAATAAAATCATTATTTGCCATC
CAGCTGCAGCTCTGGCCCGTGTCTCAAAATCTCTGATGTTACATTGCACAAGATAAAAATATATCATCAT
GAACAATAAAACTGTCTGCTTACATAAACAGTAATACAAGGGGTGTTATGAGCCATATTCAACGGGAAAC
GTCGAGGCCGCGATTAAATTCCAACATGGATGCTGATTTATATGGGTATAAATGGGCTCGCGATAATGTC
GGGCAATCAGGTGCGACAATCTATCGCTTGTATGGGAAGCCCGATGCGCCAGAGTTGTTTCTGAAACATG
GCAAAGGTAGCGTTGCCAATGATGTTACAGATGAGATGGTCAGACTAAACTGGCTGACGGAATTTATGCC
TCTTCCGACCATCAAGCATTTTATCCGTACTCCTGGTGATGCATGGTTACTCACCACTGCGATCCCCGGA
AAAACAGCATTCCAGGTATTAGAAGAATATCCTGATTCAGGTGAAAATATTGTTGATGCGCTGGCAGTGT
TCCTGCGCCGGTTGCATTCGATTCCTGTTTGTAATTGTCCTTTTAACAGCGATCGCGTATTTCGTCTCGC
TCAGGCGCAATCACGAATGAATAACGGTTTGGTTGATGCGAGTGATTTTGATGACGAGCGTAATGGCTGG
CCTGTTGAACAAGTCTGGAAAGAAATGCATAAACTTTTGCCATTCTCACCGGATTCAGTCGTCACTCATG
GTGATTTCTCACTTGATAACCTTATTTTTGACGAGGGGAAATTAATAGGTTGTATTGATGTTGGACGAGT
CGGAATCGCAGACCGATACCAGGATCTTGCCATCCTATGGAACTGCCTCGGTGAGTTTTCTCCTTCATTA
CAGAAACGGCTTTTTCAAAAATATGGTATTGATAATCCTGATATGAATAAATTGCAGTTTCATTTGATGC
TCGATGAGTTTTTCTAATCAGAATTGGTTAATTGGTTGTAACATTATTCAGATTGGGCCCCGTTCCACTG
AGCGTCAGACCCCGTAGAAAAGATCAAAGGATCTTCTTGAGATCCTTTTTTTCTGCGCGTAATCTGCTGC
TTGCAAACAAAAAAACCACCGCTACCAGCGGTGGTTTGTTTGCCGGATCAAGAGCTACCAACTCTTTTTC
CGAAGGTAACTGGCTTCAGCAGAGCGCAGATACCAAATACTGTTCTTCTAGTGTAGCCGTAGTTAGGCCA
CCACTTCAAGAACTCTGTAGCACCGCCTACATACCTCGCTCTGCTAATCCTGTTACCAGTGGCTGCTGCC
AGTGGCGATAAGTCGTGTCTTACCGGGTTGGACTCAAGACGATAGTTACCGGATAAGGCGCAGCGGTCGG
GCTGAACGGGGGGTTCGTGCACACAGCCCAGCTTGGAGCGAACGACCTACACCGAACTGAGATACCTACA
GCGTGAGCTATGAGAAAGCGCCACGCTTCCCGAAGGGAGAAAGGCGGACAGGTATCCGGTAAGCGGCAGG
GTCGGAACAGGAGAGCGCACGAGGGAGCTTCCAGGGGGAAACGCCTGGTATCTTTATAGTCCTGTCGGGT
TTCGCCACCTCTGACTTGAGCGTCGATTTTTGTGATGCTCGTCAGGGGGGCGGAGCCTATGGAAAAACGC
CAGCAACGCGGCCTTTTTACGGTTCCTG
